>Addgene plasmid #155181 | pET303-colE1TR | addgene full sequence | sequence record 310529 | Addgene NGS Result
TAATACGACTCACTATAGGGGAATTGTGAGCGGATAACAATTCCCCTCTAGTAATAATTTTGTTTAACTT
TAAGAAGGAGGTCTAGAATGGAAACCGCGGTAGCGTACTATAAAGATGGTGTTCCTTATGATGATAAGGG
ACAGGTAATTATTACTCTTTTGAATGGTACTCCTGACGGGAGTGGCTCTGGCGGCGGAGGTGGAAAAGGA
GGCAGTAAAAGTGAAAGTTCTGCAGCTATTCATGCAACTGCTAAATGGTCTACTGCTCAATTAAAGAAAA
CACAGGCAGAGCAGGCTGCCCGGGCAAAAGCTGCAGCGGAAGCACAGGCGAAAGCAAAGGCAAACAGGGA
TGCGCTGACTCAGCGCCTGAAGGATATCGTAAATGAGGCTCTTCGTCACAATGCCTCACGTACGCCTTCA
GCAACAGAGCTTGCTCATGCTAATAATGCAGCTATGCAGGCGGAAGACGAGCGTTTGCGCCTTGCGAAAG
CAGAAGAAAAAGCCCGTAAAGAAGCGGAAGCAGCAGAAAAGGCTTTTCAGGAAGCAGAACAACGACGTAA
AGAGATTGAACGGGAGAAGGCTGAAACAGAACGCCAGTTGAAACTGGCTGAAGCTGAAGAGAAACGACTG
GCTGCATTGAGTGAAGAAGCTAAAGCTGTTGAGATCGCCCAAAAAAAACTTTCTGCTGCACAATCTGAAG
TGGTGAAAATGGATGGAGAGATTAAGACTCTCAATTCTCGTTTAAGCTCCAGTATCCATGCCCGTGATGC
AGAAATGAAAACGCTCGCTGGAAAACGAAATGAACTGGCTCAGGCATCCGCTAAATATAAAGAACTGGAT
GAGCTGGTCAAAAAACTATCACCAAGAGCCAATGATCCGCTTCAGAACCGTCCTTTTTTTGAAGCAACCA
GACGACGGGTTGGGGCCGGTAAGATTAGAGAAGAAAAACAAAAACAGGTAACAGCATCAGAAACACGTAT
TAACCGGATAAATGCTGATATAACTCAGATCCAGAAGGCTATTTCTCAGGTCAGTAATAATCGTAATGCC
GGTATCGCTCGTGTTCATGAAGCTGAAGAAAATTTGAAAAAAGCACAGAATAATCTCCTTAATTCACAGA
TTAAGGATGCTGTTGATGCAACAGTTAGCTTTTATCAAACGCTGACTGAAAAATATGGTCTCGAGCACCA
CCACCACCACCACTGAGATCCGGCTGCTAACAAAGCCCGAAAGGAAGCTGAGTTGGCTGCTGCCACCGCT
GAGCAATAACTAGCATAACCCCTTGGGGCCTCTAAACGGGTCTTGAGGGGTTTTTTGCTGAAAGGAGGAA
CTATATCCGGATTGGCGAATGGG
[124 nt withheld, positions 1354-1477]
C
[91 nt withheld, positions 1479-1569]
A
[49 nt withheld, positions 1571-1619]
CCTTTGACGTTGGAGTCCACGTTCTTT
[37 nt withheld, positions 1647-1683]
ACCATATCTCGGTCTATTCTTTTGATTTATAAGGGATTTTGCCGATTTCGGCCTATTGGTTAAAAAATGA
GCTGATTTAACAAAAATTTAACGCGAATTTTAACAAAATATTAACGCTTACAATTTAGGTGGCACTTTTC
GGGGAAATGTGCGCGGAACCCCTATTTGTTTATTTTTCTAAATACATTCAAATATGTATCCGCTCATGAG
ACAATAACCCTGATAAATGCTTCAATAATATTGAAAAAGGAAGAGTATGAGTATTCAACATTTCCGTGTC
GCCCTTATTCCCTTTTTTGCGGCATTTTGCCTTCCTGTTTTTGCTCACCCAGAAACGCTGGTGAAAGTAA
AAGATGCTGAAGATCAGTTGGGTGCACGAGTGGGTTACATCGAACTGGATCTCAACAGCGGTAAGATCCT
TGAGAGTTTTCGCCCCGAAGAACGTTTTCCAATGATGAGCACTTTTAAAGTTCTGCTATGTGGCGCGGTA
TTATCCCGTATTGACGCCGGGCAAGAGCAACTCGGTCGCCGCATACACTATTCTCAGAATGACTTGGTTG
AGTACTCACCAGTCACAGAAAAGCATCTTACGGATGGCATGACAGTAAGAGAATTATGCAGTGCTGCCAT
AACCATGAGTGATAACACTGCGGCCAACTTACTTCTGACAACGATCGGAGGACCGAAGGAGCTAACCGCT
TTTTTGCACAACATGGGGGATCATGTAACTCGCCTTGATCGTTGGGAACCGGAGCTGAATGAAGCCATAC
CAAACGACGAGCGTGACACCACGATGCCTGCAGCAATGGCAACAACGTTGCGCAAACTATTAACTGGCGA
ACTACTTACTCTAGCTTCCCGGCAACAATTAATAGACTGGATGGAGGCGGATAAAGTTGCAGGACCACTT
CTGCGCTCGGCCCTTCCGGCTGGCTGGTTTATTGCTGATAAATCTGGAGCCGGTGAGCGTGGGTCTCGCG
GTATCATTGCAGCACTGGGGCCAGATGGTAAGCCCTCCCGTATCGTAGTTATCTACACGACGGGGAGTCA
GGCAACTATGGATGAACGAAATAGACAGATCGCTGAGATAGGTGCCTCACTGATTAAGCATTGGTAACTG
TCAGACCAAGTTTACTCATATATACTTTAGATTGATTTAAAACTTCATTTTTAATTTAAAAGGATCTAGG
TGAAGATCCTTTTTGATAATCTCATGACCAAAATCCCTTAACGTGAGTTTTCGTTCCACTGAGCGTCAGA
CCCCGTAGAAAAGATCAAAGGATCTTCTTGAGATCCTTTTTTTCTGCGCGTAATCTGCTGCTTGCAAACA
AAAAAACCACCGCTACCAGCGGTGGTTTGTTTGCCGGATCAAGAGCTACCAACTCTTTTTCCGAAGGTAA
CTGGCTTCAGCAGAGCGCAGATACCAAATACTGTCCTTCTAGTGTAGCCGTAGTTAGGCCACCACTTCAA
GAACTCTGTAGCACCGCCTACATACCTCGCTCTGCTAATCCTGTTACCAGTGGCTGCTGCCAGTGGCGAT
AAGTCGTGTCTTACCGGGTTGGACTCAAGACGATAGTTACCGGATAAGGCGCAGCGGTCGGGCTGAACGG
GGGGTTCGTGCACACAGCCCAGCTTGGAGCGAACGACCTACACCGAACTGAGATACCTACAGCGTGAGCT
ATGAGAAAGCGCCACGCTTCCCGAAGGGAGAAAGGCGGACAGGTATCCGGTAAGCGGCAGGGTCGGAACA
GGAGAGCGCACGAGGGAGCTTCCAGGGGGAAACGCCTGGTATCTTTATAGTCCTGTCGGGTTTCGCCACC
TCTGACTTGAGCGTCGATTTTTGTGATGCTCGTCAGGGGGGCGGAGCCTATGGAAAAACGCCAGCAACGC
GGCCTTTTTACGGTTCCTGGCCTTTTGCTGGCCTTTTGCTCACATGTTCTTTCCTGCGTTATCCCCTGAT
TCTGTGGATAACCGTATTACCGCCTTTGAGTGAGCTGATACCGCTCGCCGCAGCCGAACGACCGAGCGCA
GCGAGTCAGTGAGCGAGGAAGCGGAAGAGCGCCTGATGCGGTATTTTCTCCTTACGCATCTGTGCGGTAT
TTCACACCGCAATGGTGCACTCTCAGTACAATCTGCTCTGATGCCGCATAGTTAAGCCAGTATACACTCC
GCTATCGCTACGTGACTGGGTCATGGCTGCGCCCCGACACCCGCCAACACCCGCTGACGCGCCCTGACGG
GCTTGTCTGCTCCCGGCATCCGCTTACAGACAAGCTGTGACCGTCTCCGGGAGCTGCATGTGTCAGAGGT
TTTCACCGTCATCACCGAAACGCGCGAGGCAGCTGCGGTAAAGCTCATCAGCGTGGTCGTGAAGCGATTC
ACAGATGTCTGCCTGTTCATCCGCGTCCAGCTCGTTGAGTTTCTCCAGAAGCGTTAATGTCTGGCTTCTG
ATAAAGCGGGCCATGTTAAGGGCGGTTTTTTCCTGTTTGGTCACTGATGCCTCCGTGTAAGGGGGATTTC
TGTTCATGGGGGTAATGATACCGATGAAACGAGAGAGGATGCTCACGATACGGGTTACTGATGATGAACA
TGCCCGGTTACTGGAACGTTGTGAGGGTAAACAACTGGCGGTATGGATGCGGCGGGACCAGAGAAAAATC
ACTCAGGGTCAATGCCAGCGCTTCGTTAATACAGATGTAGGTGTTCCACAGGGTAGCCAGCAGCATCCTG
CGATGCAGATCCGGAACATAATGGTGCAGGGCGCTGACTTCCGCGTTTCCAGACTTTACGAAACACGGAA
ACCGAAGACCATTCATGTTGTTGCTCAGGTCGCAGACGTTTTGCAGCAGCAGTCGCTTCACGTTCGCTCG
CGTATCGGTGATTCATTCTGCTAACCAGTAAGGCAACCCCGCCAGCCTAGCCGGGTCCTCAACGACAGGA
GCACGATCATGCGCACCCGTGGGGCCGCCATGCCGGCGATAATGGCCTGCTTCTCGCCGAAACGTTTGGT
GGCGGGACCAGTGACGAAGGCTTGAGCGAGGGCGTGCAAGATTCCGAATACCGCAAGCGACAGGCCGATC
ATCGTCGCGCTCCAGCGAAAGCGGTCCTCGCCGAAAATGACCCAGAGCGCTGCCGGCACCTGTCCTACGA
GTTGCATGATAAAGAAGACAGTCATAAGTGCGGCGACGATAGTCATGCCCCGCGCCCACCGGAAGGAGCT
GACTGGGTTGAAGGCTCTCAAGGGCATCGGTCGAGATCCCGGTGCCTAATGAGTGAGCTAACTTACATTA
ATTGCGTTGCGCTCACTGCCCGCTTTCCAGTCGGGAAACCTGTCGTGCCAGCTGCATTAATGAATCGGCC
AACGCGCGGGGAGAGGCGGTTTGCGTATTGGGCGCCAGGGTGGTTTTTCTTTTCACCAGTGAGACGGGCA
ACAGCTGATTGCCCTTCACCGCCTGGCCCTGAGAGAGTTGCAGCAAGCGGTCCACGCTGGTTTGCCCCAG
CAGGCGAAAATCCTGTTTGATGGTGGTTAACGGCGGGATATAACATGAGCTGTCTTCGGTATCGTCGTAT
CCCACTACCGAGATATCCGCACCAACGCGCAGCCCGGACTCGGTAATGGCGCGCATTGCGCCCAGCGCCA
TCTGATCGTTGGCAACCAGCATCGCAGTGGGAACGATGCCCTCATTCAGCATTTGCATGGTTTGTTGAAA
ACCGGACATGGCACTCCAGTCGCCTTCCCGTTCCGCTATCGGCTGAATTTGATTGCGAGTGAGATATTTA
TGCCAGCCAGCCAGACGCAGACGCGCCGAGACAGAACTTAATGGGCCCGCTAACAGCGCGATTTGCTGGT
GACCCAATGCGACCAGATGCTCCACGCCCAGTCGCGTACCGTCTTCATGGGAGAAAATAATACTGTTGAT
GGGTGTCTGGTCAGAGACATCAAGAAATAACGCCGGAACATTAGTGCAGGCAGCTTCCACAGCAATGGCA
TCCTGGTCATCCAGCGGATAGTTAATAATCAGCCCACTGACGCGTTGCGCGAGAAGATTGTGCACCGCCG
CTTTACAGGCTTCGACGCCGCTTCGTTCTACCATCGACACCACCACGCTGGCACCCAGTTGATCGGCGCG
AGATTTAATCGCCGCGACAATTTGCGACGGCGCGTGCAGGGCCAGACTGGAGGTGGCAACGCCAATCAGC
AACGACTGTTTGCCCGCCAGTTGTTGTGCCACGCGGTTGGGAATGTAATTCAGCTCCGCCATCGCCGCTT
CCACTTTTTCCCGCGTTTTCGCAGAAACGTGGCTGGCCTGGTTCACCACGCGGGAAACGGTCTGATAAGA
GACACCGGCATACTCTGCGACATCGTATAACGTTACTGGTTTCACATTCACCACCCTGAATTGACTCTCT
TCCGGGCGCTATCATGCCATACCGCGAAAGGTTTTGCGCCATTCGATGGTGTCCGGGATCTCGACGCTCT
CCCTTATGCGACTCCTGCATTAGGAAGCAGCCCAGTAGTAGGTTGAGGCCGTTGAGCACCGCCGCCGCAA
GGAATGGTGCATGCAAGGAGATGGCGCCCAACAGTCCCCCGGCCACGGGGCCTGCCACCATACCCACGCC
GAAACAAGCGCTCATGAGCCCGAAGTGGCGAGCCCGATCTTCCCCATCGGTGATGTCGGCGATATAGGCG
CCAGCAACCGCACCTGTGGCGCCGGTGATGCCGGCCACGATGCGTCCGGCGTAGAGGATCGAGATCGATC
TCGATCCCGCGAAAT
Features (pLannotate 1.2.2; 19 found; start..end, strand, type, name):
      1..19      +  promoter       T7 promoter: promoter for bacteriophage T7 RNA polymerase
     20..44      +  protein_bind   lac operator: The lac repressor binds to the lac operator to inhibit transcription in E. coli. This inhibition can be relieved by adding lactose or isopropyl-β-D-thiogalactopyranoside (IPTG). lac repressor encoded by lacI
     60..80      +  RBS            RBS: efficient ribosome binding site from bacteriophage T7 gene 10 (Olins and Rangwala, 1989)
     88..1179    +  CDS            cea (fragment): CEA1_ECOLX - Experimental evidence at protein level: Swiss-Prot protein existence level 1. Colicins are polypeptide toxins produced by and active against E.coli and closely related bacteria. From Escherichia coli.
   1186..1203    +  CDS            9xHis (fragment): 9xHis affinity tag
   1213..1262    +  CDS            SET1 (fragment): solubility-enhancement tag derived from T7 phage gene 10B
   1270..1317    +  terminator     T7 terminator: transcription terminator for bacteriophage T7 RNA polymerase
   1354..1809    +  rep_origin     f1 ori (sequence partly withheld): f1 bacteriophage origin of replication; arrow indicates direction of (+) strand synthesis
   1835..1939    +  promoter       AmpR promoter: bla
   1940..2800    +  CDS            AmpR: β-lactamase; bla; confers resistance to ampicillin, carbenicillin, and related antibiotics
   2971..3559    +  rep_origin     ori: high-copy-number ColE1/pMB1/pBR322/pUC origin of replication
   3745..3884    -  misc_feature   bom: basis of mobility region from pBR322
   3986..4177    -  CDS            rop: Rop protein, which maintains plasmids at low copy number; rop
   4194..4574    +  CDS            YPB1_ECOLX: Protein predicted: Swiss-Prot protein existence level 4. From Escherichia coli.
   4646..4937    -  CDS            TcR (fragment): tetracycline efflux protein; tet; confers resistance to tetracycline
   4952..4973    -  protein_bind   CAP binding site: CAP binding activates transcription in the presence of cAMP. E. coli catabolite activator protein
   4986..6068    -  CDS            lacI: lac repressor; lacI; The lac repressor binds to the lac operator to inhibit transcription in E. coli. This inhibition can be relieved by adding lactose or isopropyl-β-D-thiogalactopyranoside (IPTG).
   6069..6146    -  promoter       lacI promoter: lacI
   6154..6433    -  CDS            TcR (fragment): tetracycline efflux protein; tet; confers resistance to tetracycline
