[The description below was written by a language model from this plasmid's Addgene catalogue record and pLannotate feature annotations shown in this document.]
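Description:
pET303-colE1TR is a bacterial expression plasmid built on the commercial pET303 backbone for producing a truncated form of the E. coli toxin colicin E1, comprising residues 1–364. The roughly 6.5 kb plasmid is maintained in E. coli through a ColE1/pBR322-type origin accompanied by the rop gene and the bom mobility region, which fits the recorded low copy number. Selection is by ampicillin through the β-lactamase gene. An f1 phage origin is also present, and the annotation picks up non-functional fragments of the tetracycline resistance gene that are remnants of the pBR322-derived backbone.

The expression cassette follows the standard pET layout. A T7 promoter is immediately followed by a lac operator, then the strong ribosome binding site from T7 gene 10, the colicin E1 (cea) fragment, and a T7 terminator. The backbone supplies a C-terminal six-histidine tag for affinity purification; the annotation software labels this as a fragment of a longer His tag, but its length matches the catalogued 6xHis. A short downstream match to a T7 gene 10-derived solubility tag is probably incidental backbone sequence rather than part of the expressed protein. The plasmid carries lacI under its own promoter, so the lac repressor holds transcription off until IPTG is added, and expression requires a host that supplies T7 RNA polymerase. The insert was introduced by Gibson assembly. The record states only that the construct expresses this truncation. The associated publication concerns how colicin E1 binds and plugs the outer membrane protein TolC, which suggests that the purified fragment was used for binding and structural studies of that interaction.
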