Addgene plasmid #155181: pET303-colE1TR
Purpose: Expresses colicin E1 residues 1-364
Depositing lab: Joanna Slusky. Depositing organization: University of Kansas. Publication: Colicin E1 opens its hinge to plug TolC. Budiardjo SJ, Stevens JJ, Calkins AL, Ikujuni AP, Wimalasena VK, Firlar E, Case DA, Biteen JS, Kaelber JT, Slusky JSG. Elife. 2022 Feb 24;11. pii: 73297. doi: 10.7554/eLife.73297. PubMed 35199644.
Backbone
  Vector backbone: pET303
  Backbone manufacturer: Invitrogen
  Backbone size w/o insert (bp): 5343
  Total vector size (bp): 6459
  Vector type: Bacterial Expression
Growth in bacteria
  Bacterial resistance: Ampicillin, 100 μg/mL
  Growth temperature: 37°C
  Growth strain: DH5alpha
  Copy number: Low Copy
Gene/Insert
  Gene/Insert name: colicin E1 residues 1-364
  Species: E. coli
  Insert size (bp): 1116
  Mutation: truncation of colicin E1 including 1-364
  GenBank ID: AAA59418.1
  Promoter: T7
  Tag / fusion protein: C-terminal 6x Histidine tag (C terminal on backbone)
  Cloning method: Gibson Cloning
  Sequencing primers: 5′ TAATACGACTCACTATAGGG; 3′ GCTAGTTATTGCTCAGCGG
Terms and licenses: Academic/Nonprofit Terms; Industry Terms: Not Available to Industry
Depositor comments: Please visit https://doi.org/10.1101/692251 for bioRxiv preprint.
How to cite: pET303-colE1TR was a gift from Joanna Slusky (Addgene plasmid # 155181 ; http://n2t.net/addgene:155181 ; RRID:Addgene_155181)
